Addgene plasmid #79870: pCAG_EGFP-RandE3
Purpose: Expresses under the CAG promoter RandE3, a synthetic E3 ligase with random residues in its binding domain; control construct for GFE3.
Depositing lab: Don Arnold. Depositing organization: University of Southern California. Publication: An E3-ligase-based method for ablating inhibitory synapses. Gross GG, Straub C, Perez-Sanchez J, Dempsey WP, Junge JA, Roberts RW, Trinh LA, Fraser SE, De Koninck Y, De Koninck P, Sabatini BL, Arnold DB. Nat Methods. 2016 Jun 6. doi: 10.1038/nmeth.3894. PubMed 27271196.
Backbone
  Vector backbone: pCAG
  Backbone size w/o insert (bp): 4113
  Total vector size (bp): 7157
  Vector type: Mammalian Expression, Synthetic Biology
Growth in bacteria
  Bacterial resistance: Ampicillin, 100 μg/mL
  Growth temperature: 37°C
  Growth strain: DH5alpha
  Copy number: Low Copy
Gene/Insert
  Gene/Insert name: GFP-RandE3
  Species: R. norvegicus (rat), Synthetic
  Insert size (bp): 1302
  Promoter: Beta-actin
  Tag / fusion protein: GFP (N terminal on insert); HA
  Cloning method: Restriction Enzyme; 5′ cloning site XmaI (not destroyed); 3′ cloning site BsrGI (not destroyed)
  Sequencing primers: 5′ TCCTACAGCTCCTGG; 3′ GTAAGACCAATAGGTGCC
Terms and licenses: Academic/Nonprofit Terms; Industry Terms: Not Available to Industry
How to cite: pCAG_EGFP-RandE3 was a gift from Don Arnold (Addgene plasmid # 79870 ; http://n2t.net/addgene:79870 ; RRID:Addgene_79870)
