[The description below was written by a language model from this plasmid's Addgene catalogue record and pLannotate feature annotations shown in this document.]
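Description:
pCAG_EGFP-RandE3 is a 7,157 bp mammalian expression plasmid built on the pCAG backbone. It is maintained in E. coli through a ColE1/pUC-type origin and selected with ampicillin via the β-lactamase gene and its own promoter. The catalogue lists it as low copy, although the annotated origin is of the type usually described as high copy. Remnants of lac regulatory sequence and an SV40 origin with an SV40 polyadenylation signal are also carried in the backbone.

Expression is driven by the composite CAG promoter, annotated here as the CMV immediate-early enhancer, the chicken β-actin promoter and a chicken β-actin/rabbit β-globin chimeric intron. The open reading frame begins with EGFP at the N terminus, followed by a fibronectin-like segment, HA epitope repeats and a C-terminal fragment that the annotation tool matches to the IAP-family protein BIRC8. The catalogue gives the insert species as rat and synthetic, so that human match probably reflects homology rather than the true source of this domain. According to the record, the encoded RandE3 is a synthetic E3 ligase whose binding domain carries random residues. The fibronectin-like scaffold plausibly corresponds to that randomized binder and the IAP-like fragment to the ligase portion, although the record does not assign these roles explicitly. Downstream lie a second short chimeric intron, a WPRE to enhance transcript stability and expression, and bGH and rabbit β-globin polyadenylation signals.

The construct serves as the non-targeting control for GFE3, part of an E3-ligase-based method for ablating inhibitory synapses. The GFP fusion allows expressing cells to be identified by fluorescence, and the HA tags allow immunodetection.
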