Features (pLannotate 1.2.2; 27 found; start..end, strand, type, name):
      4..383     +  enhancer       CMV enhancer: human cytomegalovirus immediate early enhancer
    386..661     +  promoter       chicken β-actin promoter: No description available
    662..1670    +  intron         chimeric intron: chimera between introns from chicken β-actin and rabbit β-globin
   1724..1743    +  misc_feature   MCS (fragment): multiple cloning site
   1748..2458    +  CDS            EGFP: EGFP is a basic (constitutively fluorescent) green fluorescent protein published in 1996, derived from Aequorea victoria. It is reported to be a rapidly-maturing weak dimer with moderate acid sensitivity.
   2513..2773    +  CDS            FINC_PLEWA (fragment): Experimental evidence at transcript level: Swiss-Prot protein existence level 2. Fibronectins bind cell surfaces and various compounds including collagen, fibrin, heparin, DNA, and actin. Fibronectins are involved in cell adhesion, cell motility, opsonization, wound healing, and maintenance of cell shape. May be involved in osteoblast compaction (By similarity). From Pleurodeles waltl (Iberian ribbed newt).
   2780..2796    +  CDS            3xHA (fragment): three tandem HA epitope tags
   2807..2823    +  CDS            3xHA (fragment): three tandem HA epitope tags
   2834..2860    +  CDS            3xHA (fragment): three tandem HA epitope tags
   2867..3037    +  CDS            BIRC8 (fragment): BIRC8_HUMAN - Also known as ILP2. Experimental evidence at protein level: Swiss-Prot protein existence level 1. Protects against apoptosis mediated by BAX. From Homo sapiens (Human).
   3080..3213    +  intron         chimeric intron: chimera between introns from human β-globin and immunoglobulin heavy chain genes
   3222..3810    +  misc_feature   WPRE: woodchuck hepatitis virus posttranscriptional regulatory element
   3814..3830    +  misc_feature   MCS (fragment): pUC18/19 multiple cloning site
   3843..3954    +  polyA_signal   bGH poly(A) signal: bovine growth hormone polyadenylation signal
   4104..4175    +  CDS            HBB (fragment): HBB_PONPY - Experimental evidence at transcript level: Swiss-Prot protein existence level 2. Involved in oxygen transport from the lung to the various peripheral tissues. From Pongo pygmaeus (Bornean orangutan).
   4246..4301    +  polyA_signal   β-globin poly(A) signal: rabbit β-globin polyadenylation signal (Gil and Proudfoot, 1987)
   4684..4700    -  protein_bind   lac operator: The lac repressor binds to the lac operator to inhibit transcription in E. coli. This inhibition can be relieved by adding lactose or isopropyl-β-D-thiogalactopyranoside (IPTG). lac repressor encoded by lacI
   4708..4738    -  promoter       lac promoter: promoter for the E. coli lac operon
   4753..4774    -  protein_bind   CAP binding site: CAP binding activates transcription in the presence of cAMP. E. coli catabolite activator protein
   4787..4826    -  CDS            lacI (fragment): lac repressor; lacI; The lac repressor binds to the lac operator to inhibit transcription in E. coli. This inhibition can be relieved by adding lactose or isopropyl-β-D-thiogalactopyranoside (IPTG).
   4833..4855    +  promoter       SV40 promoter (fragment): SV40 enhancer and early promoter
   4879..5014    +  rep_origin     SV40 ori: SV40 origin of replication
   5034..5168    +  polyA_signal   SV40 poly(A) signal: SV40 polyadenylation signal
   5170..5224    -  CDS            lacI (fragment): lac repressor; lacI; The lac repressor binds to the lac operator to inhibit transcription in E. coli. This inhibition can be relieved by adding lactose or isopropyl-β-D-thiogalactopyranoside (IPTG).
   5407..5995    -  rep_origin     ori: high-copy-number ColE1/pMB1/pBR322/pUC origin of replication
   6166..7026    -  CDS            AmpR: β-lactamase; bla; confers resistance to ampicillin, carbenicillin, and related antibiotics
   7027..7131    -  promoter       AmpR promoter: bla
>Addgene plasmid #79870 | pCAG_EGFP-RandE3 | depositor full sequence | sequence record 149706 | pCAG_EGFP-RandE3 sequence 7157 bps
GTCGACATTGATTATTGACTAGTTATTAATAGTAATCAATTACGGGGTCATTAGTTCATAGCCCATATAT
GGAGTTCCGCGTTACATAACTTACGGTAAATGGCCCGCCTGGCTGACCGCCCAACGACCCCCGCCCATTG
ACGTCAATAATGACGTATGTTCCCATAGTAACGCCAATAGGGACTTTCCATTGACGTCAATGGGTGGACT
ATTTACGGTAAACTGCCCACTTGGCAGTACATCAAGTGTATCATATGCCAAGTACGCCCCCTATTGACGT
CAATGACGGTAAATGGCCCGCCTGGCATTATGCCCAGTACATGACCTTATGGGACTTTCCTACTTGGCAG
TACATCTACGTATTAGTCATCGCTATTACCATGGGTCGAGGTGAGCCCCACGTTCTGCTTCACTCTCCCC
ATCTCCCCCCCCTCCCCACCCCCAATTTTGTATTTATTTATTTTTTAATTATTTTGTGCAGCGATGGGGG
CGGGGGGGGGGGGGGCGCGCGCCAGGCGGGGCGGGGCGGGGGCGAGGGCGGGGCGGGGCGAGGCGGAGAG
GTGCGGCGGCAGCCAATCAGAGCGGCGCGCTCCGAAAGTTTCCTTTTATGGCGAGGCGGCGGCGGCGGCG
GCCCTATAAAAAGCGAAGCGCGCGGCGGGCGGGAGTCGCTGCGTTGCCTTCGCCCCGTGCCCCGCTCCGC
GCCGCCTCGCGCCGCCCGCCCCGGCTCTGACTGACCGCGTTACTCCCACAGGTGAGCGGGCGGGACGGCC
CTTCTCCTCCGGGCTGTAATTAGCGCTTGGTTTAATGACGGCTCGTTTCTTTTCTGTGGCTGCGTGAAAG
CCTTAAAGGGCTCCGGGAGGGCCCTTTGTGCGGGGGGGAGCGGCTCGGGGGGTGCGTGCGTGTGTGTGTG
CGTGGGGAGCGCCGCGTGCGGCCCGCGCTGCCCGGCGGCTGTGAGCGCTGCGGGCGCGGCGCGGGGCTTT
GTGCGCTCCGCGTGTGCGCGAGGGGAGCGCGGCCGGGGGCGGTGCCCCGCGGTGCGGGGGGGCTGCGAGG
GGAACAAAGGCTGCGTGCGGGGTGTGTGCGTGGGGGGGTGAGCAGGGGGTGTGGGCGCGGCGGTCGGGCT
GTAACCCCCCCCTGCACCCCCCTCCCCGAGTTGCTGAGCACGGCCCGGCTTCGGGTGCGGGGCTCCGTGC
GGGGCGTGGCGCGGGGCTCGCCGTGCCGGGCGGGGGGTGGCGGCAGGTGGGGGTGCCGGGCGGGGCGGGG
CCGCCTCGGGCCGGGGAGGGCTCGGGGGAGGGGCGCGGCGGCCCCGGAGCGCCGGCGGCTGTCGAGGCGC
GGCGAGCCGCAGCCATTGCCTTTTATGGTAATCGTGCGAGAGGGCGCAGGGACTTCCTTTGTCCCAAATC
TGGCGGAGCCGAAATCTGGGAGGCGCCGCCGCACCCCCTCTAGCGGGCGCGGGCGAAGCGGTGCGGCGCC
GGCAGGAAGGAAATGGGCGGGGAGGGCCTTCGTGCGTCGCCGCGCCGCCGTCCCCTTCTCCATCTCCAGC
CTCGGGGCTGCCGCAGGGGGACGGCTGCCTTCGGGGGGGACGGGGCAGGGCGGGGTTCGGCTTCTGGCGT
GTGACCGGCGGCTCTAGAGCCTCTGCTAACCATGTTCATGCCTTCTTCTTTTTCCTACAGCTCCTGGGCA
ACGTGCTGGTTGTTGTGCTGTCTCATCATTTTGGCAAAGAATTCGGTACCGCGGGCCCGGGATGGGGGTG
AGCAAGGGCGAGGAGCTGTTCACCGGGGTGGTGCCCATCCTGGTCGAGCTGGACGGCGACGTAAACGGCC
ACAAGTTCAGCGTGTCCGGCGAGGGCGAGGGCGATGCCACCTACGGCAAGCTGACCCTGAAGTTCATCTG
CACCACCGGCAAGCTGCCCGTGCCCTGGCCCACCCTCGTGACCACCCTGACCTACGGCGTGCAGTGCTTC
AGCCGCTACCCCGACCACATGAAGCAGCACGACTTCTTCAAGTCCGCCATGCCCGAAGGCTACGTCCAGG
AGCGCACCATCTTCTTCAAGGACGACGGCAACTACAAGACCCGCGCCGAGGTGAAGTTCGAGGGCGACAC
CCTGGTGAACCGCATCGAGCTGAAGGGCATCGACTTCAAGGAGGACGGCAACATCCTGGGGCACAAGCTG
GAGTACAACTACAACAGCCACAACGTCTATATCATGGCCGACAAGCAGAAGAACGGCATCAAGGTGAACT
TCAAGATCCGCCACAACATCGAGGACGGCAGCGTGCAGCTCGCCGACCACTACCAGCAGAACACCCCCAT
CGGCGACGGCCCCGTGCTGCTGCCCGACAACCACTACCTGAGCACCCAGTCCGCCCTGAGCAAAGACCCC
AACGAGAAGCGCGATCACATGGTCCTGCTGGAGTTCGTGACCGCCGCCGGGATCACTCTCGGCATGGACG
AGCTGTACGGTGGAGGTTCTGGTGGAGGTTCTGGAGGTGGATCAGGAGGAGGTTCGCAATTGCTCGAAGT
CGTCGTTGCGACTCCGACCAGCCTCCTAATCAGCTGGCGGGCGACGCAGGAGCACGCGCGCTACTACCGC
ATCACCTACGGTGAAACTGGTGGCAATAGCCCTGTCCAGGAATTCACCGTGCCTGGCAGCAAGTCCACTG
CTACCATCAGCGGCCTGAAACCTGGTGTCGACTATACCATCACGGTGTACGCCGTCACGCGCGAGCCCCA
GGCCAGCTCCGACCAGTCCCCGATCTCCATCAACTACCGCACCAGATCTTACCCATACGATGTTCCAGAT
TACGCTTACCCATACGATGTTCCAGATTACGCTTACCCATACGATGTTCCAGATTACGCTGCTAGCCTAA
GGCGCCTACAAGAGGAGAAGCTTTGCAAAATCTGTATGGATAGAAATATTGCTATAGTTTTTGTTCCTTG
TGGACATCTGGTCACTTGTAAACAGTGTGCGGAAGCAGTTGACAAATGTCCCATGTGCTGCACAGTCATT
ACGTTCAAGCAAAAAATTTTTATGTCTTAATAATGTACAAGTAAAGCGGCCCCGGACTCGAGGCCGCAGG
TAAGTATCAAGGTTACAAGACAGGTTTAAGGAGACCACATAGAAACTGGGCTTGTCGAGACAGAGAAGAC
TCTTGCGTTTCTGATAGGCACCTATTGGTCTTACTGACATCCACTTTGCCTTTCTCTCCACAGGTGTCGA
CAATCAACCTCTGGATTACAAAATTTGTGAAAGATTGACTGGTATTCTTAACTATGTTGCTCCTTTTACG
CTATGTGGATACGCTGCTTTAATGCCTTTGTATCATGCTATTGCTTCCCGTATGGCTTTCATTTTCTCCT
CCTTGTATAAATCCTGGTTGCTGTCTCTTTATGAGGAGTTGTGGCCCGTTGTCAGGCAACGTGGCGTGGT
GTGCACTGTGTTTGCTGACGCAACCCCCACTGGTTGGGGCATTGCCACCACCTGTCAGCTCCTTTCCGGG
ACTTTCGCTTTCCCCCTCCCTATTGCCACGGCGGAACTCATCGCCGCCTGCCTTGCCCGCTGCTGGACAG
GGGCTCGGCTGTTGGGCACTGACAATTCCGTGGTGTTGTCGGGGAAGCTGACGTCCTTTCCATGGCTGCT
CGCCTGTGTTGCCACCTGGATTCTGCGCGGGACGTCCTTCTGCTACGTCCCTTCGGCCCTCAATCCAGCG
GACCTTCCTTCCCGCGGCCTGCTGCCGGCTCTGCGGCCTCTTCCGCGTCTTCGCCTTCGCCCTCAGACGA
GTCGGATCTCCCTTTGGGCCGCCTCCCCGCCTGGAATTCGAGCTCGGTACGATCAGCCTCGACTGTGCCT
TCTAGTTGCCAGCCATCTGTTGTTTGCCCCTCCCCCGTGCCTTCCTTGACCCTGGAAGGTGCCACTCCCA
CTGTCCTTTCCTAATAAAATGAGGAAATTGCATCGCATTGTCTGAGTAGGTGTCATTCTATTCTGGGGGG
TGGGGTGGGGCAGGACAGCAAGGGGGAGGATTGGGAAGACAATAGCAGGCCAGCTTTTGTTCCCTTTAGG
GTTAATTGCGCGCTTGGCGCTAATCATGGTCATAGCTGTTTCCACTCCTCAGGTGCAGGCTGCCTATCAG
AAGGTGGTGGCTGGTGTGGCCAATGCCCTGGCTCACAAATACCACTGAGATCGTTTTCCCTCTGCCAAAA
ATTATGGGGACATCATGAAGCCCCTTGAGCATCTGACTTCTGGCTAATAAAGGAAATTTATTTTCATTGC
AATAGTGTGTTGGAATTTTTTGTGTCTCTCACTCGGAAGGACATATGGGAGGGCAAATCATTTAAAACAT
CAGAATGAGTATTTGGTTTAGAGTTTGGCAACATATGCCATATGCTGGCTGCCATGAACAAAGGTGGCTA
TAAAGAGGTCATCAGTATATGAAACAGCCCCCTGCTGTCCATTCCTTATTCCATAGAAAAGCCTTGACTT
GAGGTTAGATTTTTTTTTATATTTTGTTTGTGTTATTTTTTTCTTTAACATCCCTAAAATTTTCCTTACA
TGTTTTACTAGCCAGATTTTTCCTCCTCTCCTGACTACTCCCAGTCATAGCTGTCCCTCTTCTCTTATGA
AGATCCCTCGACCTGCAGCCCAAGCTTGGCGTAATCATGGTCATAGCTGTTTCCTGTGTGAAATTGTTAT
CCGCTCACAATTCCACACAACATACGAGCCGGAAGCATAAAGTGTAAAGCCTGGGGTGCCTAATGAGTGA
GCTAACTCACATTAATTGCGTTGCGCTCACTGCCCGCTTTCCAGTCGGGAAACCTGTCGTGCCAGCGGAT
CCGCATCTCAATTAGTCAGCAACCATAGTCCCGCCCCTAACTCCGCCCATCCCGCCCCTAACTCCGCCCA
GTTCCGCCCATTCTCCGCCCCATGGCTGACTAATTTTTTTTATTTATGCAGAGGCCGAGGCCGCCTCGGC
CTCTGAGCTATTCCAGAAGTAGTGAGGAGGCTTTTTTGGAGGCCTAGGCTTTTGCAAAAAGCTAACTTGT
TTATTGCAGCTTATAATGGTTACAAATAAAGCAATAGCATCACAAATTTCACAAATAAAGCATTTTTTTC
ACTGCATTCTAGTTGTGGTTTGTCCAAACTCATCAATGTATCTTATCATGTCTGGATCCGCTGCATTAAT
GAATCGGCCAACGCGCGGGGAGAGGCGGTTTGCGTATTGGGCGCTCTTCCGCTTCCTCGCTCACTGACTC
GCTGCGCTCGGTCGTTCGGCTGCGGCGAGCGGTATCAGCTCACTCAAAGGCGGTAATACGGTTATCCACA
GAATCAGGGGATAACGCAGGAAAGAACATGTGAGCAAAAGGCCAGCAAAAGGCCAGGAACCGTAAAAAGG
CCGCGTTGCTGGCGTTTTTCCATAGGCTCCGCCCCCCTGACGAGCATCACAAAAATCGACGCTCAAGTCA
GAGGTGGCGAAACCCGACAGGACTATAAAGATACCAGGCGTTTCCCCCTGGAAGCTCCCTCGTGCGCTCT
CCTGTTCCGACCCTGCCGCTTACCGGATACCTGTCCGCCTTTCTCCCTTCGGGAAGCGTGGCGCTTTCTC
AATGCTCACGCTGTAGGTATCTCAGTTCGGTGTAGGTCGTTCGCTCCAAGCTGGGCTGTGTGCACGAACC
CCCCGTTCAGCCCGACCGCTGCGCCTTATCCGGTAACTATCGTCTTGAGTCCAACCCGGTAAGACACGAC
TTATCGCCACTGGCAGCAGCCACTGGTAACAGGATTAGCAGAGCGAGGTATGTAGGCGGTGCTACAGAGT
TCTTGAAGTGGTGGCCTAACTACGGCTACACTAGAAGGACAGTATTTGGTATCTGCGCTCTGCTGAAGCC
AGTTACCTTCGGAAAAAGAGTTGGTAGCTCTTGATCCGGCAAACAAACCACCGCTGGTAGCGGTGGTTTT
TTTGTTTGCAAGCAGCAGATTACGCGCAGAAAAAAAGGATCTCAAGAAGATCCTTTGATCTTTTCTACGG
GGTCTGACGCTCAGTGGAACGAAAACTCACGTTAAGGGATTTTGGTCATGAGATTATCAAAAAGGATCTT
CACCTAGATCCTTTTAAATTAAAAATGAAGTTTTAAATCAATCTAAAGTATATATGAGTAAACTTGGTCT
GACAGTTACCAATGCTTAATCAGTGAGGCACCTATCTCAGCGATCTGTCTATTTCGTTCATCCATAGTTG
CCTGACTCCCCGTCGTGTAGATAACTACGATACGGGAGGGCTTACCATCTGGCCCCAGTGCTGCAATGAT
ACCGCGAGACCCACGCTCACCGGCTCCAGATTTATCAGCAATAAACCAGCCAGCCGGAAGGGCCGAGCGC
AGAAGTGGTCCTGCAACTTTATCCGCCTCCATCCAGTCTATTAATTGTTGCCGGGAAGCTAGAGTAAGTA
GTTCGCCAGTTAATAGTTTGCGCAACGTTGTTGCCATTGCTACAGGCATCGTGGTGTCACGCTCGTCGTT
TGGTATGGCTTCATTCAGCTCCGGTTCCCAACGATCAAGGCGAGTTACATGATCCCCCATGTTGTGCAAA
AAAGCGGTTAGCTCCTTCGGTCCTCCGATCGTTGTCAGAAGTAAGTTGGCCGCAGTGTTATCACTCATGG
TTATGGCAGCACTGCATAATTCTCTTACTGTCATGCCATCCGTAAGATGCTTTTCTGTGACTGGTGAGTA
CTCAACCAAGTCATTCTGAGAATAGTGTATGCGGCGACCGAGTTGCTCTTGCCCGGCGTCAATACGGGAT
AATACCGCGCCACATAGCAGAACTTTAAAAGTGCTCATCATTGGAAAACGTTCTTCGGGGCGAAAACTCT
CAAGGATCTTACCGCTGTTGAGATCCAGTTCGATGTAACCCACTCGTGCACCCAACTGATCTTCAGCATC
TTTTACTTTCACCAGCGTTTCTGGGTGAGCAAAAACAGGAAGGCAAAATGCCGCAAAAAAGGGAATAAGG
GCGACACGGAAATGTTGAATACTCATACTCTTCCTTTTTCAATATTATTGAAGCATTTATCAGGGTTATT
GTCTCATGAGCGGATACATATTTGAATGTATTTAGAAAAATAAACAAATAGGGGTTCCGCGCACATTTCC
CCGAAAAGTGCCACCTG
