>Addgene plasmid #79870 | pCAG_EGFP-RandE3 | addgene partial sequence | sequence record 152878 | pCAG-F 5'-GCAACGTGCTGGTTATTGTG-3'
ATTCGGTACCGCGGGCCCGGGATGGGGGTGAGCAAGGGCGAGGAGCTGTTCACCGGGGTGGTGCCCATCC
TGGTCGAGCTGGACGGCGACGTAAACGGCCACAAGTTCAGCGTGTCCGGCGAGGGCGAGGGCGATGCCAC
CTACGGCAAGCTGACCCTGAAGTTCATCTGCACCACCGGCAAGCTGCCCGTGCCCTGGCCCACCCTCGTG
ACCACCCTGACCTACGGCGTGCAGTGCTTCAGCCGCTACCCCGACCACATGAAGCAGCACGACTTCTTCA
AGTCCGCCATGCCCGAAGGCTACGTCCAGGAGCGCACCATCTTCTTCAAGGACGACGGCAACTACAAGAC
CCGCGCCGAGGTGAAGTTCGAGGGCGACACCCTGGTGAACCGCATCGAGCTGAAGGGCATCGACTTCAAG
GAGGACGGCAACATCCTGGGGCACAAGCTGGAGTACAACTACAACAGCCACAACGTCTATATCATGGCCG
ACAAGCAGAAGAACGGCATCAAGGTGAACTTCAAGATCCGCCACAACATCGAGGACGGCAGCGTGCAGCT
CGCCGACCACTACCAGCAGAACACCCCCATCGGCGACGGCCCCGTGCTGCTGCCCGACAACCACTACCTG
AGCACCCAGTCCGCCCTGAGCAAAGACCCCAACGAGAAGCGCGATCACATGGTCCTGCTGGAGTTCGTGA
CCGCCGCCGGGATCACTCTCGGCATGGACGAGCTGTACGGTGGAGGTTCTGGTGGAGGTTCTGGAGGTGG
ATCAGGAGGAGGTTCGCAATTGCTCGAAGTCGTCGTTGCGACTCCGACCAGCCTCCTAATCAGCTGGCGG
