>Addgene plasmid #79870 | pCAG_EGFP-RandE3 | addgene partial sequence | sequence record 156116 | EGFP-C 5'-CATGGTCCTGCTGGAGTTCGTG-3'
GACGAGCTGTACGGTGGAGGTTCTGGTGGAGGTTCTGGAGGTGGATCAGGAGGAGGTTCGCAATTGCTCG
AAGTCGTCGTTGCGACTCCGACCAGCCTCCTAATCAGCTGGCGGGCGACGCAGGAGCACGCGCGCTACTA
CCGCATCACCTACGGTGAAACTGGTGGCAATAGCCCTGTCCAGGAATTCACCGTGCCTGGCAGCAAGTCC
ACTGCTACCATCAGCGGCCTGAAACCTGGTGTCGACTATACCATCACGGTGTACGCCGTCACGCGCGAGC
CCCAGGCCAGCTCCGACCAGTCCCCGATCTCCATCAACTACCGCACCAGATCTTACCCATACGATGTTCC
AGATTACGCTTACCCATACGATGTTCCAGATTACGCTTACCCATACGATGTTCCAGATTACGCTGCTAGC
CTAAGGCGCCTACAAGAGGAGAAGCTTTGCAAAATCTGTATGGATAGAAATATTGCTATAGTTTTTGTTC
CTTGTGGACATCTGGTCACTTGTAAACAGTGTGCGGAAGCAGTTGACAAATGTCCCATGTGCTGCACAGT
CATTACGTTCAAGCAAAAAATTTTTATGTCTTAATAATGTACAAGTAAAGCGGCCCCGGACTCGAGGCCG
CAGGTAAGTATCAAGGTTACAAGACAGGTTTAAGGAGACCAATAGAAACTGGGCTTGTCGAGACAGAGAA
GACTCTTGCGTTTCTGATAGGCACCTATTGGTCTTACTGACATCCACTTTGCCTTTCTCTC
